>Addgene plasmid #241463 | pMIHP-12524 HAT.FLAG.E | addgene full sequence | sequence record 481830 | Addgene NGS Result
TTTTCCCAGTCACGACGTTGTAAAACGACGGCGCAAGGAATGGTGCATGCAAGGAGATGGCGCCCAACAG
TCCCCCGGCCACGGGGCCTGCCACCATACCCACGCCGAAACAAGCGCTCATGAGCCCGAAGTGGCGAGCC
CGATCTTCCCCATCGGTGATGTCGGCGATATAGGCGCCAGCAACCGCACCTGTGGCGCCGGTGATGCCGG
CCACGATGCGTCCGGCGTAGAGGCGATTAGTCCAATTTGTTAAAGACAGGATATCAGTGGTCCAGGCTCT
AGTTTTGACTCAACAATATCACCAGCTGAAGCCTATAGAGTACGAGCCATAGATAAAATAAAAGATTTTA
TTTAGTCTCCAGAAAAAGGGGGGAATGAAAGACCCCACCTGTAGGTTTGGCAAGCTAGCTTAAGTAACGC
CATTTTGCAAGGCATGGAAAATACATAACTGAGAATAGAGAAGTTCAGATCAAGGTTAGGAACAGAGAGA
CAGCAGAATATGGGCCAAACAGGATATCTGTGGTAAGCAGTTCCTGCCCCGGCTCAGGGCCAAGAACAGA
TGGTCCCCAGATGCGGTCCCGCCCTCAGCAGTTTCTAGAGAACCATCAGATGTTTCCAGGGTGCCCCAAG
GACCTGAAATGACCCTGTGCCTTATTTGAACTAACCAATCAGTTCGCTTCTCGCTTCTGTTCGCGCGCTT
CTGCTCCCCGAGCTCAATAAAAGAGCCCACAACCCCTCACTCGGCGCGCCAGTCCTCCGATAGACTGCGT
CGCCCGGGTACCCGTATTCCCAATAAAGCCTCTTGCTGTTTGCATCCGAATCGTGGACTCGCTGATCCTT
GGGAGGGTCTCCTCAGATTGATTGACTGCCCACCTCGGGGGTCTTTCATTTGGAGGTTCCACCGAGATTT
GGAGACCCCTGCCCAGGGACCACCGACCCCCCCGCCGGGAGGTAAGCTGGCCAGCGGTCGTTTCGTGTCT
GTCTCTGTCTTTGTGCGTGTTTGTGCCGGCATCTAATGTTTGCGCCTGCGTCTGTACTAGTTAGCTAACT
AGCTCTGTATCTGGCGGACCCGTGGTGGAACTGACGAGTTCTGAACACCCGGCCGCAACCCTGGGAGACG
TCCCAGGGACTTTGGGGGCCGTTTTTGTGGCCCGACCTGAGGAAGGGAGTCGATGTGGAATCCGACCCCG
TCAGGATATGTGGTTCTGGTAGGAGACGAGAACCTAAAACAGTTCCCGCCTCCGTCTGAATTTTTGCTTT
CGGTTTGGAACCGAAGCCGCGCGTCTTGTCTGCTGCAGCGCTGCAGCATCGTTCTGTGTTGTCTCTGTCT
GACTGTGTTTCTGTATTTGTCTGAAAATTAGGGCCAGACTGTTACCACTCCCTTAAGTTTGACCTTAGGT
CACTGGAAAGATGTCGAGCGGATCGCTCACAACCAGTCGGTAGATGTCAAGAAGAGACGTTGGGTTACCT
TCTGCTCTGCAGAATGGCCAACCTTTAACGTCGGATGGCCGCGAGACGGCACCTTTAACCGAGACCTCAT
CACCCAGGTTAAGATCAAGGTCTTTTCACCTGGCCCGCATGGACACCCAGACCAGGTCCCCTACATCGTG
ACCTGGGAAGCCTTGGCTTTTGACCCCCCTCCCTGGGTCAAGCCCTTTGTACACCCTAAGCCTCCGCCTC
CTCTTCCTCCATCCGCCCCGTCTCTCCCCCTTGAACCTCCTCGTTCGACCCCGCCTCGATCCTCCCTTTA
TCCAGCCCTCACTCCTTCTCTAGGCGCCGGAATTCCGAACAGTCTTCCGTAATAGAAGACACAAGGCTCG
AGCGGGATCAATTCCGCCCCCCCCCTAACGTTACTGGCCGAAGCCGCTTGGAATAAGGCCGGTGTGCGTT
TGTCTATATGTTATTTTCCACCATATTGCCGTCTTTTGGCAATGTGAGGGCCCGGAAACCTGGCCCTGTC
TTCTTGACGAGCATTCCTAGGGGTCTTTCCCCTCTCGCCAAAGGAATGCAAGGTCTGTTGAATGTCGTGA
AGGAAGCAGTTCCTCTGGAAGCTTCTTGAAGACAAACAACGTCTGTAGCGACCCTTTGCAGGCAGCGGAA
CCCCCCACCTGGCGACAGGTGCCTCTGCGGCCAAAAGCCACGTGTATAAGATACACCTGCAAAGGCGGCA
CAACCCCAGTGCCACGTTGTGAGTTGGATAGTTGTGGAAAGAGTCAAATGGCTCTCCTCAAGCGTATTCA
ACAAGGGGCTGAAGGATGCCCAGAAGGTACCCCATTGTATGGGATCTGATCTGGGGCCTCGGTGCACATG
CTTTACATGTGTTTAGTCGAGGTTAAAAAAACGTCTAGGCCCCCCGAACCACGGGGACGTGGTTTTCCTT
TGAAAAACACGATAATACCATGCCAGAGCCTTCTAAGTCTGCACCAGCCCCTAAGAAGGGATCTAAGAAA
GCCATCTCTAAGGCGCAGAAGAAGGATGGCAAGAAGCGCAAGCGCAGCCGCAAGGAGAGCTATTCGGTGT
ACGTGTACAAGGTGCTGAAGCAAGTGCACCCCGACACCGGCATCTCCTCCAAGGCCATGGGCATCATGAA
CTCGTTCGTGAACGACATCTTCGAGCGCATCGCGAGCGAGGCGTCCCGCCTGGCGCATTACAACAAGCGC
TCGACCATCACGTCCCGGGAGATCCAGACGGCCGTGCGCCTGCTGCTGCCCGGGGAGCTGGCCAAGCACG
CCGTGTCGGAGGGCACTAAGGCCGTCACCAAGTACACCAGCTCCAAGGACCCACCGGTCGCCACCGGATC
CACGGTCGCCACCATGGGCAAGGACCACCTGATCCACAACGTGCACAAGGAGTTCCACGCCCACGCCCAC
AACAAGGGAGGAGGCGGGGGAGGGGACTACAAAGACGATGACGACAAGGGAGGAGGCGGGGGAGGGGGGG
CACCTGTGCCCTATCCAGATCCCCTGGAGCCTAGGGGCATGCTGATGGTGTAAGCGGCCGCGACTCTAGA
GTCGACCTGCAGGCATGCAAGCTTCAGGTAGCCGGCTAACGTTAACAACCGGTACCTCTAGAACTATAGC
TAGCATGCGCAAATTTAAAGCGCTGATATCGATAAAATAAAAGATTTTATTTAGTCTCCAGAAAAAGGGG
GGAATGAAAGACCCCACCTGTAGGTTTGGCAAGCTAGCTTAAGTAACGCCATTTTGCAAGGCATGGAAAA
TACATAACTGAGAATAGAGAAGTTCAGATCAAGGTTAGGAACAGAGAGACAGCAGAATATGGGCCAAACA
GGATATCTGTGGTAAGCAGTTCCTGCCCCGGCTCAGGGCCAAGAACAGATGGTCCCCAGATGCGGTCCCG
CCCTCAGCAGTTTCTAGAGAACCATCAGATGTTTCCAGGGTGCCCCAAGGACCTGAAATGACCCTGTGCC
TTATTTGAACTAACCAATCAGTTCGCTTCTCGCTTCTGTTCGCGCGCTTCTGCTCCCCGAGCTCAATAAA
AGAGCCCACAACCCCTCACTCGGCGCGCCAGTCCTCCGATAGACTGCGTCGCCCGGGTACCCGTGTATCC
AATAAACCCTCTTGCAGTTGCATCCGACTTGTGGTCTCGCTGTTCCTTGGGAGGGTCTCCTCTGAGTGAT
TGACTACCCGTCAGCGGGGGTCTTTCATGGGTAACAGTTTCTTGAAGTTGGAGAACAACATTCTGAGGGT
AGGAGTCGAATATTAAGTAATCCTGACTCAATTAGCCACTGTTTTGAATCCACATACTCCAATACTCCTG
AAATAGTTCATTATGGACAGCGCAGAAAGAGCTGGGGAGAATTGTGAAATTGTTATCCGCTCACAATTCC
ACACAACATACGAGCCGGAAGCATAAAGTGTAAAGCCTGGGGTGCCTAATGAGTGAGCTAACTCACATTA
ATTGCGTTGCGCTCACTGCCCGCTTTCCAGTCGGGAAACCTGTCGTGCCAGCTGCATTAATGAATCGGCC
AACGCGCGGGGAGAGGCGGTTTGCGTATTGGGCGCTCTTCCGCTTCCTCGCTCACTGACTCGCTGCGCTC
GGTCGTTCGGCTGCGGCGAGCGGTATCAGCTCACTCAAAGGCGGTAATACGGTTATCCACAGAATCAGGG
GATAACGCAGGAAAGAACATGTGAGCAAAAGGCCAGCAAAAGGCCAGGAACCGTAAAAAGGCCGCGTTGC
TGGCGTTTTTCCATAGGCTCCGCCCCCCTGACGAGCATCACAAAAATCGACGCTCAAGTCAGAGGTGGCG
AAACCCGACAGGACTATAAAGATACCAGGCGTTTCCCCCTGGAAGCTCCCTCGTGCGCTCTCCTGTTCCG
ACCCTGCCGCTTACCGGATACCTGTCCGCCTTTCTCCCTTCGGGAAGCGTGGCGCTTTCTCATAGCTCAC
GCTGTAGGTATCTCAGTTCGGTGTAGGTCGTTCGCTCCAAGCTGGGCTGTGTGCACGAACCCCCCGTTCA
GCCCGACCGCTGCGCCTTATCCGGTAACTATCGTCTTGAGTCCAACCCGGTAAGACACGACTTATCGCCA
CTGGCAGCAGCCACTGGTAACAGGATTAGCAGAGCGAGGTATGTAGGCGGTGCTACAGAGTTCTTGAAGT
GGTGGCCTAACTACGGCTACACTAGAAGAACAGTATTTGGTATCTGCGCTCTGCTGAAGCCAGTTACCTT
CGGAAAAAGAGTTGGTAGCTCTTGATCCGGCAAACAAACCACCGCTGGTAGCGGTGGTTTTTTTGTTTGC
AAGCAGCAGATTACGCGCAGAAAAAAAGGATCTCAAGAAGATCCTTTGATCTTTTCTACGGGGTCTGACG
CTCAGTGGAACGAAAACTCACGTTAAGGGATTTTGGTCATGAGATTATCAAAAAGGATCTTCACCTAGAT
CCTTTTAAATTAAAAATGAAGTTTTAAATCAATCTAAAGTATATATGAGTAAACTTGGTCTGACAGTTAC
CAATGCTTAATCAGTGAGGCACCTATCTCAGCGATCTGTCTATTTCGTTCATCCATAGTTGCCTGACTCC
CCGTCGTGTAGATAACTACGATACGGGAGGGCTTACCATCTGGCCCCAGTGCTGCAATGATACCGCGAGA
CCCACGCTCACCGGCTCCAGATTTATCAGCAATAAACCAGCCAGCCGGAAGGGCCGAGCGCAGAAGTGGT
CCTGCAACTTTATCCGCCTCCATCCAGTCTATTAATTGTTGCCGGGAAGCTAGAGTAAGTAGTTCGCCAG
TTAATAGTTTGCGCAACGTTGTTGCCATTGCTACAGGCATCGTGGTGTCACGCTCGTCGTTTGGTATGGC
TTCATTCAGCTCCGGTTCCCAACGATCAAGGCGAGTTACATGATCCCCCATGTTGTGCAAAAAAGCGGTT
AGCTCCTTCGGTCCTCCGATCGTTGTCAGAAGTAAGTTGGCCGCAGTGTTATCACTCATGGTTATGGCAG
CACTGCATAATTCTCTTACTGTCATGCCATCCGTAAGATGCTTTTCTGTGACTGGTGAGTACTCAACCAA
GTCATTCTGAGAATAGTGTATGCGGCGACCGAGTTGCTCTTGCCCGGCGTCAATACGGGATAATACCGCG
CCACATAGCAGAACTTTAAAAGTGCTCATCATTGGAAAACGTTCTTCGGGGCGAAAACTCTCAAGGATCT
TACCGCTGTTGAGATCCAGTTCGATGTAACCCACTCGTGCACCCAACTGATCTTCAGCATCTTTTACTTT
CACCAGCGTTTCTGGGTGAGCAAAAACAGGAAGGCAAAATGCCGCAAAAAAGGGAATAAGGGCGACACGG
AAATGTTGAATACTCATACTCTTCCTTTTTCAATATTATTGAAGCATTTATCAGGGTTATTGTCTCATGA
GCGGATACATATTTGAATGTATTTAGAAAAATAAACAAATAGGGGTTCCGCGCACATTTCCCCGAAAAGT
GCCACCTGACGTCTAAGAAACCATTATTATCATGACATTAACCTATAAAAATAGGCGTATCACGAGGCCC
TTTCGTCTCGCGCGTTTCGGTGATGACGGTGAAAACCTCTGACACATGCAGCTCCCGGAGACGGTCACAG
CTTGTCTGTAAGCGGATGCCGGGAGCAGACAAGCCCGTCAGGGCGCGTCAGCGGGTGTTGGCGGGTGTCG
GGGCTGGCTTAACTATGCGGCATCAGAGCAGATTGTACTGAGAGTGCACCATATGCGGTGTGAAATACCG
CACAGATGCGTAAGGAGAAAATACCGCATCAGGCGCCATTCGCCATTCAGGCTGCGCAACTGTTGGGAAG
GGCGATCGGTGCGGGCCTCTTCGCTATTACGCCAGCTGGCGAAAGGGGGATGTGCTGCAAGGCGATTAAG
TTGGGTAACGCCAGGG
Features (pLannotate 1.2.2; 21 found; start..end, strand, type, name):
     32..233     -  CDS            TcR (fragment): tetracycline efflux protein; tet; confers resistance to tetracycline
    234..332     +  CDS            env (fragment): murine leukemia virus gPr80 envelope polyprotein precursor; env; proteolytically cleaved into gp70SU and p15TM subunits
    374..890     +  LTR            5' LTR: 5' long terminal repeat from murine embryonic stem cell virus
    954..1295    +  misc_feature   MESV Ψ: packaging signal of murine embryonic stem cell virus
   1362..1778    +  CDS            gag (truncated): truncated Moloney murine leukemia virus (MMLV) gag gene lacking the start codon
   1837..2397    +  misc_feature   IRES: internal ribosome entry site (IRES) of the encephalomyocarditis virus (EMCV)
   2400..2777    +  CDS            H2bc3: H2B1B_MOUSE - Also known as Hist1h2bb Experimental evidence at protein level: Swiss-Prot protein existence level 1. Core component of nucleosome. Nucleosomes wrap and compact DNA into chromatin, limiting DNA accessibility to the cellular machineries which require DNA as a template. Histones thereby play a central role in transcription regulation, DNA repair, DNA replication and chromosomal stability. DNA accessibility is regulated via a complex set of post-translational modifications of histones, also called histone code, and nucleosome remodeling. From Mus musculus (Mouse).
   2820..2876    +  CDS            LDHA (fragment): LDHA_CHICK - Experimental evidence at protein level: Swiss-Prot protein existence level 1. From Gallus gallus (Chicken).
   2894..2914    +  CDS            3xFLAG (fragment): three tandem FLAG® epitope tags
   3004..3034    +  misc_feature   MCS (fragment): pUC18/19 multiple cloning site
   3154..3668    +  LTR            3' LTR: 3' long terminal repeat from murine embryonic stem cell virus
   3830..3846    -  protein_bind   lac operator: The lac repressor binds to the lac operator to inhibit transcription in E. coli. This inhibition can be relieved by adding lactose or isopropyl-β-D-thiogalactopyranoside (IPTG). lac repressor encoded by lacI
   3854..3884    -  promoter       lac promoter: promoter for the E. coli lac operon
   3899..3920    -  protein_bind   CAP binding site: CAP binding activates transcription in the presence of cAMP. E. coli catabolite activator protein
   3933..4025    -  CDS            lacI (fragment): lac repressor; lacI; The lac repressor binds to the lac operator to inhibit transcription in E. coli. This inhibition can be relieved by adding lactose or isopropyl-β-D-thiogalactopyranoside (IPTG).
   4208..4796    -  rep_origin     ori: high-copy-number ColE1/pMB1/pBR322/pUC origin of replication
   4967..5827    -  CDS            AmpR: β-lactamase; bla; confers resistance to ampicillin, carbenicillin, and related antibiotics
   5828..5932    -  promoter       AmpR promoter: bla
   6027..6062    +  CDS            rop (fragment): Rop protein, which maintains plasmids at low copy number; rop
   6164..6263    +  misc_feature   bom (fragment): basis of mobility region from pBR322
   6269..32      -  CDS            lacZα (fragment) (across the origin): LacZα fragment of β-galactosidase; lacZ fragment
