[The description below was written by a language model from this plasmid's Addgene catalogue record and pLannotate feature annotations shown in this document.]
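Description:
pMIHP-12524 HAT.FLAG.E is an empty gammaretroviral backbone of about 6.4 kb from a "Flow Code" series. It is built on p.MIHP, which the depositor describes as a derivative of p.MIGII in which the GFP reporter was replaced by a histone carrying epitope tags. The bacterial portion consists of a high-copy ColE1/pUC-type origin and an ampicillin resistance gene (β-lactamase with its own promoter). It also contains non-functional remnants of lac, tet, rop and bom sequences inherited from earlier cloning vectors. The record recommends a recombination-deficient, stable-type E. coli strain, which is common for plasmids containing direct LTR repeats.

The viral cassette is flanked by murine embryonic stem cell virus 5' and 3' LTRs. It includes the MESV Ψ packaging signal and a truncated, start-codon-less MMLV gag segment that extends the packaging region, so genomic RNA transcribed from the 5' LTR can be packaged when gag-pol and env are supplied in trans. No gene of interest is present. The space between the gag fragment and the EMCV IRES is presumably where an insert would be cloned, though the record does not specify cloning sites.

Downstream, the IRES drives translation of mouse histone H2B (H2bc3) followed by a string of short epitopes. The annotated chicken LDHA fragment corresponds to the HAT tag, and a FLAG unit follows it. The E tag listed in the catalogue was not picked up by the automated annotation. The tagged histone serves as a nuclear, antibody-detectable barcode, a concept derived in part from Pro-Code vectors. Transduced cells carrying this particular three-epitope combination can therefore be identified by flow cytometry, presumably in pooled or multiplexed experiments alongside other tag combinations.
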