Addgene plasmid #241463: pMIHP-12524 HAT.FLAG.E
Purpose: (Empty Backbone) HAT.FLAG.E Flow Code Plasmid
Depositing lab: Adrian Liston. Depositing organization: Babraham Institute.
Backbone
  Vector backbone: p.MIHP — made from p.MIGII with the GFP element being replaced with the histone epitopes
  Vector type: Retroviral
  Tag / fusion protein: HAT; FLAG; E
Growth in bacteria
  Bacterial resistance: Ampicillin, 100 μg/mL
  Growth temperature: 30°C
  Growth strain: NEB Stable
  Copy number: Unknown
Gene/Insert
  Gene/Insert name: None
Resource information
  A portion of this plasmid was derived from a plasmid made by: The plasmids were generated using pro-code vectors received from Dr Brian Brown at Mount Sinai and we have their permission via email for these to be deposited.
Terms and licenses: Academic/Nonprofit Terms; Industry Terms: Not Available to Industry
Depositor comments: Any stbl competent cell strain can be used for growing this plasmid.
How to cite: pMIHP-12524 HAT.FLAG.E was a gift from Adrian Liston (Addgene plasmid # 241463 ; http://n2t.net/addgene:241463 ; RRID:Addgene_241463)
